Addgene plasmid #43313: II-CCTG
Depositing lab: Chad Cowan & Kiran Musunuru. Depositing organization: Harvard University. Publication: A TALEN Genome-Editing System for Generating Human Stem Cell-Based Disease Models. Ding Q, Lee YK, Schaefer EA, Peters DT, Veres A, Kim K, Kuperwasser N, Motola DL, Meissner TB, Hendriks WT, Trevisan M, Gupta RM, Moisan A, Banks E, Friesen M, Schinzel RT, Xia F, Tang A, Xia Y, Figueroa E, Wann A, Ahfeldt T, Daheron L, Zhang F, Rubin LL, Peng LF, Chung RT, Musunuru K, Cowan CA. Cell Stem Cell. 2012 Dec 12. pii: S1934-5909(12)00645-5. doi: 10.1016/j.stem.2012.11.011. PubMed 23246482.
Backbone
  Vector backbone: pCRII-TOPO
  Backbone manufacturer: Invitrogen
  Backbone size w/o insert (bp): 3973
  Vector type: Bacterial Cloning
Growth in bacteria
  Bacterial resistance: Ampicillin and Kanamycin, 100 & 50 μg/mL
  Growth temperature: 37°C
  Growth strain: Top10
  Copy number: High Copy
Gene/Insert
  Gene/Insert name: II-CCTG
  Species: Synthetic
  Insert size (bp): 426
  Cloning method: TOPO Cloning
  Sequencing primers: 5′ T7; 3′ M13-rev
Terms and licenses: Academic/Nonprofit Terms; Industry Terms: Not Available to Industry
How to cite: II-CCTG was a gift from Chad Cowan & Kiran Musunuru (Addgene plasmid # 43313 ; http://n2t.net/addgene:43313 ; RRID:Addgene_43313)
