[The description below was written by a language model from this plasmid's Addgene catalogue record.]
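Description:
II-CCTG is a bacterial cloning plasmid built on the commercial pCRII-TOPO backbone (about 3.97 kb without insert), carrying a 426 bp synthetic insert introduced by TOPO cloning. It is a high-copy plasmid propagated in E. coli and selectable with both ampicillin and kanamycin, consistent with the dual resistance markers of this backbone. The insert sits in the cloning site between the T7 and M13-reverse priming sites, which are the recorded positions for sequence verification. No feature table is available for this entry, so the exact arrangement of elements within the insert and backbone cannot be described beyond the catalogue fields.

The record does not spell out what the insert encodes, but the construct belongs to a published TALEN genome-editing system developed for making human stem cell-based disease models. In that context, the name suggests a pre-assembled module of TAL effector repeats recognising the four-base sequence CCTG, with "II" probably marking its position in an ordered assembly; a 426 bp insert is roughly the size expected for four repeats of about 34 amino acids each. This interpretation is an inference from the name, size and associated publication, not a stated fact. As a storage and cloning vector with no recorded eukaryotic promoter or expression elements, the plasmid would serve as a library component from which the repeat block is taken and combined with other modules to build a full-length TALEN DNA-binding domain in a separate expression vector, rather than being used directly in cells.
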