>Addgene plasmid #43313 | II-CCTG | depositor partial sequence | sequence record 58578 | II-CCTG sequence 426 bps
CGTCTCGCTTAACCCCAGAGCAGGTCGTGGCGATCGCAAGCCACGACGGAGGAAAGCAAGCCTTGGAAAC
AGTACAGAGGCTGTTGCCTGTGCTGTGCCAAGCGCACGGACTCACCCCAGAGCAGGTCGTGGCGATCGCA
AGCCACGACGGAGGAAAGCAAGCCTTGGAAACAGTACAGAGGCTGTTGCCTGTGCTGTGCCAAGCGCACG
GCCTCACCCCAGAGCAGGTCGTGGCCATTGCCTCGAATGGAGGGGGCAAACAGGCGTTGGAAACCGTACA
ACGATTGCTGCCGGTGCTGTGCCAAGCGCACGGATTAACCCCAGAGCAGGTCGTGGCAATCGCGAGCAAT
AACGGCGGAAAACAGGCTTTGGAAACGGTGCAGAGGCTCCTTCCAGTGCTGTGCCAAGCGCACGGGCTCA
GAGACG
