>Addgene plasmid #43313 | II-CCTG | addgene partial sequence | sequence record 61891 | M13-F20 5'-TGTAAAACGACGGCCAGT-3'
TTGGGCGAATTGGGCCCTCTGATGCATGCTCGAGCGGCCGCCAGTGTGATGGATATCTGCAGAATTCGCC
CTTGCCGTCCTAGCGCGTCTCGCTTAACCCCAGAGCAGGTCGTGGCGATCGCAAGCCACGACGGAGGAAA
GCAAGCCTTGGAAACAGTACAGAGGCTGTTGCCTGTGCTGTGCCAAGCGCACGGACTCACCCCAGAGCAG
GTCGTGGCGATCGCAAGCCACGACGGAGGAAAGCAAGCCTTGGAAACAGTACAGAGGCTGTTGCCTGTGC
TGTGCCAAGCGCACGGCCTCACCCCAGAGCAGGTCGTGGCCATTGCCTCGAATGGAGGGGGCAAACAGGC
GTTGGAAACCGTACAACGATTGCTGCCGGTGCTGTGCCAAGCGCACGGATTAACCCCAGAGCAGGTCGTG
GCAATCGCGAGCAATAACGGCGGAAAACAGGCTTTGGAAACGGTGCAGAGGCTCCTTCCAGTGCTGTGCC
AAGCGCACGGGCTCAGAGACGTGGGCACAGGAAAGAAGGGCGAATTCCAGCACACTGGCGGCCGTTACTA
GTGGATCCGAGCTCGGTACCAAGCTTGATGCATAGCTTGAGTATTCTATAGTGTCACCTAAATAGCTTGG
CGTAATCATGGTCATAGCTGTTTCCTGTGTGAAATTGTTATCCGCTCACAATTCCACACAACATACGAGC
CGGAAGCATAAAGTGTAAAGCCTGGGGTGCCTAATGAGTGAGCTAACTCACATTAATTGCGTTGCGCTCA
CTGCCCGCTTTCCAGTCGGGAAACCTGTCGTGCCAGCTGCATTAATGAATCGGCCAACGCGCGGGGAGAG
GCGGTTTGCGTATTGGGCGCTCTTCCGCTTCCTCGCTCACTGACTCGCTGCGCTCGGTCGTTCGGCTGCG
GCGAGCGGTATCAGCTCACTC
